Addgene plasmid #49846: GBK-Rab14S25NΔCGC
Purpose: expresses GAL4BD-Rab14S25NΔCGC in yeast
Depositing lab: Marci Scidmore.
Backbone
  Vector backbone: GBK-T7
  Backbone manufacturer: Clontech
  Backbone size w/o insert (bp): 7300
  Total vector size (bp): 7900
  Vector type: Yeast Expression
  Selectable markers: Neomycin (select with G418), TRP1
Growth in bacteria
  Bacterial resistance: Kanamycin, 50 μg/mL
  Growth temperature: 37°C
  Growth strain: DH5alpha
  Copy number: High Copy
Gene/Insert
  Gene/Insert name: Rab14
  Species: H. sapiens (human)
  Insert size (bp): 600
  Mutation: serine 25 to asparagine; deleted cysteine 213, glycine 214, cysteine 215
  GenBank ID: AF498949
  Entrez Gene: RAB14 (a.k.a. FBP, RAB-14)
  Promoter: ADHI
  Tag / fusion protein: Gal4 Binding Domain (N terminal on insert); Myc (N terminal on insert)
  Cloning method: Restriction Enzyme; 5′ cloning site EcoRI (not destroyed); 3′ cloning site XhoI/SalI (destroyed during cloning)
  Sequencing primers: 5′ T7 (TAATACGACTCACTATAGGG)
Resource information
  A portion of this plasmid was derived from a plasmid made by: pCDNA-Rab14 derived from pCDNA3.1+Rab14 purchased from Missouri S&T cDNA resource center
Terms and licenses: Academic/Nonprofit Terms; Industry Terms: Not Available to Industry
How to cite: GBK-Rab14S25NΔCGC was a gift from Marci Scidmore (Addgene plasmid # 49846)
