[The description below was written by a language model from this plasmid's Addgene catalogue record and pLannotate feature annotations shown in this document.]
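Description:
GBK-Rab14S25NΔCGC is a yeast two-hybrid "bait" plasmid built on the Clontech GBK-T7 backbone, about 7.9 kb in total. It is a shuttle vector. A high-copy ColE1/pUC-type origin and a Tn5 NeoR/KanR gene driven by a bacterial AmpR promoter allow propagation under kanamycin selection in E. coli. The 2μ origin and the TRP1 auxotrophic marker, with its own promoter, maintain it episomally in trp1 yeast strains. The record also lists neomycin/G418 as a selectable marker, which reflects the same aminoglycoside phosphotransferase gene. An f1 origin and several small backbone remnants (lac promoter/operator, lacZα, rop, bom and ble fragments) are also annotated but have no evident role in the design.

The expression cassette runs from the S. cerevisiae ADH1 promoter through the GAL4 DNA-binding domain, a T7 promoter and, per the catalogue entry, a Myc epitope (not separately annotated in the feature table). Next comes the roughly 600 bp human Rab14 coding sequence, cloned at EcoRI and a destroyed XhoI/SalI junction, followed by T7 and ADH1 terminators. The annotation tool matched the insert to the rat Rab14 protein entry, but the record gives the species as human. In vectors of this type the internal T7 promoter permits in vitro transcription/translation of the Myc-tagged insert without the GAL4 domain.

The insert carries two changes. The first is S25N, a substitution at the position conventionally used to create GDP-locked, dominant-negative Rab GTPases. The second is deletion of the C-terminal Cys-Gly-Cys residues (213–215), the prenylation motif; removing it is generally done to prevent membrane anchoring so the fusion can reach the nucleus. The stated purpose is expression of GAL4BD-Rab14S25NΔCGC in yeast, consistent with testing whether candidate binding partners discriminate between nucleotide states of Rab14.
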