Features (pLannotate 1.2.2; 24 found; start..end, strand, type, name):
     30..734     +  promoter       ADH1 promoter: S. cerevisiae ADH1; promoter for alcohol dehydrogenase 1
    762..1202    +  CDS            GAL4 DNA binding domain: DNA binding domain of the GAL4 transcriptional activator; Saccharomyces cerevisiae GAL4 (truncated)
   1213..1231    +  promoter       T7 promoter: promoter for bacteriophage T7 RNA polymerase
   1305..1940    +  CDS            Rab14: RAB14_RAT - Experimental evidence at protein level: Swiss-Prot protein existence level 1. Regulates, together with its guanine nucleotide exchange factor, DENND6A, the specific endocytic transport of ADAM10, N- cadherin/CDH2 shedding and cell-cell adhesion (By similarity). Involved in membrane trafficking between the Golgi complex and endosomes during early embryonic development. Regulates the Golgi to endosome transport of FGFR-containing vesicles during early development, a key process for developing basement membrane and epiblast and primitive endoderm lineages during early postimplantation
   1967..2014    +  terminator     T7 terminator: transcription terminator for bacteriophage T7 RNA polymerase
   2041..2228    +  terminator     ADH1 terminator: S. cerevisiae ADH1; transcription terminator for the S. cerevisiae alcohol dehydrogenase 1 (ADH1) gene
   2276..2292    -  protein_bind   lac operator: The lac repressor binds to the lac operator to inhibit transcription in E. coli. This inhibition can be relieved by adding lactose or isopropyl-β-D-thiogalactopyranoside (IPTG). lac repressor encoded by lacI
   2300..2330    -  promoter       lac promoter: promoter for the E. coli lac operon
   2345..2366    -  protein_bind   CAP binding site: CAP binding activates transcription in the presence of cAMP. E. coli catabolite activator protein
   2379..2471    -  CDS            lacI (fragment): lac repressor; lacI; The lac repressor binds to the lac operator to inhibit transcription in E. coli. This inhibition can be relieved by adding lactose or isopropyl-β-D-thiogalactopyranoside (IPTG).
   2654..3242    -  rep_origin     ori: high-copy-number ColE1/pMB1/pBR322/pUC origin of replication
   3464..3480    +  polyA_signal   bGH poly(A) signal (fragment): bovine growth hormone polyadenylation signal
   3571..3618    -  polyA_signal   HSV TK poly(A) signal: herpes simplex virus thymidine kinase polyadenylation signal (Cole and Stacy, 1985)
   3677..3826    -  CDS            ble (fragment): BLE_KLEPN - Experimental evidence at protein level: Swiss-Prot protein existence level 1. Binding protein with a strong affinity to the bleomycin family of antibiotics. Binds to CL990; an antimitotic-antibiotic compound. From Klebsiella pneumoniae.
   3851..4645    -  CDS            NeoR/KanR: aminoglycoside phosphotransferase from Tn5; aph(3')-II (or nptII); confers resistance to neomycin, kanamycin, and G418 (Geneticin®)
   4646..4750    -  promoter       AmpR promoter: bla
   4777..6119    -  rep_origin     2μ ori: yeast 2μ plasmid origin of replication
   6187..6222    +  CDS            rop (fragment): Rop protein, which maintains plasmids at low copy number; rop
   6324..6373    +  misc_feature   bom (fragment): basis of mobility region from pBR322
   6512..6659    +  promoter       TRP1 promoter: S. cerevisiae TRP1
   6660..7334    +  CDS            TRP1: phosphoribosylanthranilate isomerase, required for tryptophan biosynthesis; S. cerevisiae TRP1; yeast auxotrophic marker
   7385..7436    +  misc_feature   bom (fragment): basis of mobility region from pBR322
   7437..7892    -  rep_origin     f1 ori (sequence partly withheld): f1 bacteriophage origin of replication; arrow indicates direction of (+) strand synthesis
   7896..29      -  CDS            lacZα (fragment) (across the origin): LacZα fragment of β-galactosidase; lacZ fragment
>Addgene plasmid #49846 | GBK-Rab14S25NΔCGC | depositor full sequence | sequence record 74633 | GBK-Rab14S25NΔCGC sequence 7933 bps
CGGTGCGGGCCTCTTCGCTATTACGCCAGATCCTTTTGTTGTTTCCGGGTGTACAATATGGACTTCCTCT
TTTCTGGCAACCAAACCCATACATCGGGATTCCTATAATACCTTCGTTGGTCTCCCTAACATGTAGGTGG
CGGAGGGGAGATATACAATAGAACAGATACCAGACAAGACATAATGGGCTAAACAAGACTACACCAATTA
CACTGCCTCATTGATGGTGGTACATAACGAACTAATACTGTAGCCCTAGACTTGATAGCCATCATCATAT
CGAAGTTTCACTACCCTTTTTCCATTTGCCATCTATTGAAGTAATAATAGGCGCATGCAACTTCTTTTCT
TTTTTTTTCTTTTCTCTCTCCCCCGTTGTTGTCTCACCATATCCGCAATGACAAAAAAAATGATGGAAGA
CACTAAAGGAAAAAATTAACGACAAAGACAGCACCAACAGATGTCGTTGTTCCAGAGCTGATGAGGGGTA
TCTCGAAGCACACGAAACTTTTTCCTTCCTTCATTCACGCACACTACTCTCTAATGAGCAACGGTATACG
GCCTTCCTTCCAGTTACTTGAATTTGAAATAAAAAAAGTTTGCTGTCTTGCTATCAAGTATAAATAGACC
TGCAATTATTAATCTTTTGTTTCCTCGTCATTGTTCTCGTTCCCTTTCTTCCTTGTTTCTTTTTCTGCAC
AATATTTCAAGCTATACCAAGCATACAATCAACTCCAAGCTTGAAGCAAGCCTCCTGAAAGATGAAGCTA
CTGTCTTCTATCGAACAAGCATGCGATATTTGCCGACTTAAAAAGCTCAAGTGCTCCAAAGAAAAACCGA
AGTGCGCCAAGTGTCTGAAGAACAACTGGGAGTGTCGCTACTCTCCCAAAACCAAAAGGTCTCCGCTGAC
TAGGGCACATCTGACAGAAGTGGAATCAAGGCTAGAAAGACTGGAACAGCTATTTCTACTGATTTTTCCT
CGAGAAGACCTTGACATGATTTTGAAAATGGATTCTTTACAGGATATAAAAGCATTGTTAACAGGATTAT
TTGTACAAGATAATGTGAATAAAGATGCCGTCACAGATAGATTGGCTTCAGTGGAGACTGATATGCCTCT
AACATTGAGACAGCATAGAATAAGTGCGACATCATCATCGGAAGAGAGTAGTAACAAAGGTCAAAGACAG
TTGACTGTATCGCCGGAATTTGTAATACGACTCACTATAGGGCGAGCCGCCATCATGGAGGAGCAGAAGC
TGATCTCAGAGGAGGACCTGCATATGGCCATGGAGGCCGAATTCATGGCAACTACACCGTACAACTACTC
TTACATCTTTAAATATATTATTATTGGGGACATGGGAGTAGGAAAAAATTGCTTGCTTCATCAATTTACA
GAAAAAAAATTTATGGCTGATTGTCCTCACACAATTGGTGTTGAATTTGGTACAAGAATAATCGAAGTTA
GTGGCCAAAAAATAAAACTGCAGATTTGGGATACGGCAGGACAGGAGCGATTTAGGGCTGTTACACGGAG
CTACTACAGAGGAGCTGCGGGAGCTCTTATGGTCTATGATATCACTAGAAGAAGTACATATAACCACTTA
AGCAGCTGGTTGACAGATGCAAGGAATCTCACCAATCCAAATACTGTAATAATTCTCATAGGAAATAAAG
CAGATTTGGAGGCACAGAGAGATGTTACATATGAAGAAGCCAAACAGTTTGCTGAAGAAAATGGCTTATT
GTTCCTCGAAGCGAGTGCAAAAACGGGAGAGAATGTAGAAGATGCCTTCCTTGAGGCTGCCAAGAAAATC
TATCAGAACATTCAGGATGGAAGCTTGGATCTGAATGCTGCTGAGTCTGGTGTACAACACAAACCTTCAG
CCCCGCAGGGAGGCCGGCTAACCAGTGAACCCCAACCCCAGAGAGAAGGCTAGCTCGACCTGCAGCGGCC
GCATAACTAGCATAACCCCTTGGGGCCTCTAAACGGGTCTTGAGGGGTTTTTTGCGCGCTTGCAGCCAAG
CTAATTCCGGGCGAATTTCTTATGATTTATGATTTTTATTATTAAATAAGTTATAAAAAAAATAAGTGTA
TACAAATTTTAAAGTGACTCTTAGGTTTTAAAACGAAAATTCTTATTCTTGAGTAACTCTTTCCTGTAGG
TCAGGTTGCTTTCTCAGGTATAGCATGAGGTCGCTCTTATTGACCACACCTCTACCGGCATGCAAGCTTG
GCGTAATCATGGTCATAGCTGTTTCCTGTGTGAAATTGTTATCCGCTCACAATTCCACACAACATACGAG
CCGGAAGCATAAAGTGTAAAGCCTGGGGTGCCTAATGAGTGAGGTAACTCACATTAATTGCGTTGCGCTC
ACTGCCCGCTTTCCAGTCGGGAAACCTGTCGTGCCAGCTGCATTAATGAATCGGCCAACGCGCGGGGAGA
GGCGGTTTGCGTATTGGGCGCTCTTCCGCTTCCTCGCTCACTGACTCGCTGCGCTCGGTCGTTCGGCTGC
GGCGAGCGGTATCAGCTCACTCAAAGGCGGTAATACGGTTATCCACAGAATCAGGGGATAACGCAGGAAA
GAACATGTGAGCAAAAGGCCAGCAAAAGGCCAGGAACCGTAAAAAGGCCGCGTTGCTGGCGTTTTTCCAT
AGGCTCCGCCCCCCTGACGAGCATCACAAAAATCGACGCTCAAGTCAGAGGTGGCGAAACCCGACAGGAC
TATAAAGATACCAGGCGTTTCCCCCTGGAAGCTCCCTCGTGCGCTCTCCTGTTCCGACCCTGCCGCTTAC
CGGATACCTGTCCGCCTTTCTCCCTTCGGGAAGCGTGGCGCTTTCTCATAGCTCACGCTGTAGGTATCTC
AGTTCGGTGTAGGTCGTTCGCTCCAAGCTGGGCTGTGTGCACGAACCCCCCGTTCAGCCCGACCGCTGCG
CCTTATCCGGTAACTATCGTCTTGAGTCCAACCCGGTAAGACACGACTTATCGCCACTGGCAGCAGCCAC
TGGTAACAGGATTAGCAGAGCGAGGTATGTAGGCGGTGCTACAGAGTTCTTGAAGTGGTGGCCTAACTAC
GGCTACACTAGAAGGACAGTATTTGGTATCTGCGCTCTGCTGAAGCCAGTTACCTTCGGAAAAAGAGTTG
GTAGCTCTTGATCCGGCAAACAAACCACCGCTGGTAGCGGTGGTTTTTTTGTTTGCAAGCAGCAGATTAC
GCGCAGAAAAAAAGGATCTCAAGAAGATCCTTTGATCTTTTCTACGGGGTCTGACGCTCAGTGGAACGAA
AACTCACGTTAAGGGATTTTGGTCATGAGATTATCAAAAAGGATCTTCACCTAGATCCTTTTAAATTAAA
AATGAAGTTTTAAATCAATCTAAAGTATATATGAGTAACCTGAGGCTATGGCAGGGCCTGCCGCCCCGAC
GTTGGCTGCGAGCCCTGGGCCTTCACCCGAACTTGGGGGGTGGGGTGGGGAAAAGGAAGAAACGCGGGCG
TATTGGCCCCAATGGGGTCTCGGTGGGGTATCGACAGAGTGCCAGCCCTGGGACCGAACCCCGCGTTTAT
GAACAAACGACCCAACACCGTGCGTTTTATTCTGTCTTTTTATTGCCGTCATAGCGCGGGTTCCTTCCGG
TATTGTCTCCTTCCGTGTTTCAGTTAGCCTCCCCCTAGGGTGGGCGAAGAACTCCAGCATGAGATCCCCG
CGCTGGAGGATCATCCAGCCGGCGTCCCGGAAAACGATTCCGAAGCCCAACCTTTCATAGAAGGCGGCGG
TGGAATCGAAATCTCGTGATGGCAGGTTGGGCGTCGCTTGGTCGGTTCATTTCGAACCCCAGAGTCCCGC
TCAGAAGAACTCGTCAAGAAGGCGATAGAAGGCGATGCGCTGCGAATCGGGAGCGGCGATACCGTAAAGC
ACGAGGAAGCGGTCAGCCCATTCGCCGCCAAGCTCTTCAGCAATATCACGGGTAGCCAACGCTATGTCCT
GATAGCGGTCCGCCACACCCAGCCGGCCACAGTCGATGAATCCAGAAAAGCGGCCATTTTCCACCATGAT
ATTCGGCAAGCAGGCATCGTCATGGGTCACGACGAGATCCTCGCCGTCGGGCATGCTCGCCTTGAGCCTG
GCGAACAGTTCGGCTGGCGCGAGCCCCTGATGCTCTTCGTCCAGATCATCCTGATCGACAAGACCGGCTT
CCATCCGAGTACGTGCTCGCTCGATGCGATGTTTCGCTTGGTGGTCGAATGGGCAGGTAGCCGGATCAAG
CGTATGCAGCCGCCGCATTGCATCAGCCATGATGGATACTTTCTCGGCAGGAGCAAGGTGAGATGACAGG
AGATCCTGCCCCGGCACTTCGCCCAATAGCAGCCAGTCCCTTCCCGCTTCAGTGACAACGTCGAGCACAG
CTGCGCAAGGAACGCCCGTCGTGGCCAGCCACGATAGCCGCGCTGCCTCGTCTTGCAGTTCATTCAGGGC
ACCGGACAGGTCGGTCTTGACAAAAAGAACCGGGCGCCCCTGCGCTGACAGCCGGAACACGGCGGCATCA
GAGCAGCCGATTGTCTGTTGTGCCCAGTCATAGCCGAATAGCCTCTCCACCCAAGCGGCCGGAGAACCTG
CGTGCAATCCATCTTGTTCAATCATACTCTTCCTTTTTCAATATTATTGAAGCATTTATCAGGGTTATTG
TCTCATGAGCGGATACATATTTGAATGTATTTAGAAAAATAAACAAATAGGGGTTCCGCGCACATTTCCC
CGAAAAGTGCCACCTGAACGAAGCATCTGTGCTTCATTTTGTAGAACAAAAATGCAACGCGAGAGCGCTA
ATTTTTCAAACAAAGAATCTGAGCTGCATTTTTACAGAACAGAAATGCAACGCGAAAGCGCTATTTTACC
AACGAAGAATCTGTGCTTCATTTTTGTAAAACAAAAATGCAACGCGAGAGCGCTAATTTTTCAAACAAAG
AATCTGAGCTGCATTTTTACAGAACAGAAATGCAACGCGAGAGCGCTATTTTACCAACAAAGAATCTATA
CTTCTTTTTTGTTCTACAAAAATGCATCCCGAGAGCGCTATTTTTCTAACAAAGCATCTTAGATTACTTT
TTTTCTCCTTTGTGCGCTCTATAATGCAGTCTCTTGATAACTTTTTGCACTGTAGGTCCGTTAAGGTTAG
AAGAAGGCTACTTTGGTGTCTATTTTCTCTTCCATAAAAAAAGCCTGACTCCACTTCCCGCGTTTACTGA
TTACTAGCGAAGCTGCGGGTGCATTTTTTCAAGATAAAGGCATCCCCGATTATATTCTATACCGATGTGG
ATTGCGCATACTTTGTGAACAGAAAGTGATAGCGTTGATGATTCTTCATTGGTCAGAAAATTATGAACGG
TTTCTTCTATTTTGTCTCTATATACTACGTATAGGAAATGTTTACATTTTCGTATTGTTTTCGATTCACT
CTATGAATAGTTCTTACTACAATTTTTTTGTCTAAAGAGTAATACTAGAGATAAACATAAAAAATGTAGA
GGTCGAGTTTAGATGCAAGTTCAAGGAGCGAAAGGTGGATGGGTAGGTTATATAGGGATATAGCACAGAG
ATATATAGCAAAGAGATACTTTTGAGCAATGTTTGTGGAAGCGGTATTCGCAATATTTTAGTAGCTCGTT
ACAGTCCGGTGCGTTTTTGGTTTTTTGAAAGTGCGTCTTCAGAGCGCTTTTGGTTTTCAAAAGCGCTCTG
AAGTTCCTATACTTTCTAGAGAATAGGAACTTCGGAATAGGAACTTCAAAGCGTTTCCGAAAACGAGCGC
TTCCGAAAATGCAACGCGAGCTGCGCACATACAGCTCACTGTTCACGTCGCACCTATATCTGCGTGTTGC
CTGTATATATATATACATGAGAAGAACGGCATAGTGCGTGTTTATGCTTAAATGCGTACTTATATGCGTC
TATTTATGTAGGATGAAAGGTAGTCTAGTACCTCCTGTGATATTATCCCATTCCATGCGGGGTATCGTAT
GCTTCCTTCAGCACTACCCTTTAGCTGTTCTATATGCTGCCACTCCTCAATTGGATTAGTCTCATCCTTC
AATGCTATCATTTCCTTTGATATTGGATCATATTAAGAAACCATTATTATCATGACATTAACCTATAAAA
ATAGGCGTATCACGAGGCCCTTTCGTCTCGCGCGTTTCGGTGATGACGGTGAAAACCTCTGACACATGCA
GCTCCCGGAGACGGTCACAGCTTGTCTGTAAGCGGATGCCGGGAGCAGACAAGCCCGTCAGGGCGCGTCA
GCGGGTGTTGGCGGGTGTCGGGGCTGGCTTAACTATGCGGCATCAGAGCAGATTGTACTGAGAGTGCACC
ATAGATCAACGACATTACTATATATATAATATAGGAAGCATTTAATAGAACAGCATCGTAATATATGTGT
ACTTTGCAGTTATGACGCCAGATGGCAGTAGTGGAAGATATTCTTTATTGAAAAATAGCTTGTCACCTTA
CGTACAATCTTGATCCGGAGCTTTTCTTTTTTTGCCGATTAAGAATTAATTCGGTCGAAAAAAGAAAAGG
AGAGGGCCAAGAGGGAGGGCATTGGTGACTATTGAGCACGTGAGTATACGTGATTAAGCACACAAAGGCA
GCTTGGAGTATGTCTGTTATTAATTTCACAGGTAGTTCTGGTCCATTGGTGAAAGTTTGCGGCTTGCAGA
GCACAGAGGCCGCAGAATGTGCTCTAGATTCCGATGCTGACTTGCTGGGTATTATATGTGTGCCCAATAG
AAAGAGAACAATTGACCCGGTTATTGCAAGGAAAATTTCAAGTCTTGTAAAAGCATATAAAAATAGTTCA
GGCACTCCGAAATACTTGGTTGGCGTGTTTCGTAATCAACCTAAGGAGGATGTTTTGGCTCTGGTCAATG
ATTACGGCATTGATATCGTCCAACTGCATGGAGATGAGTCGTGGCAAGAATACCAAGAGTTCCTCGGTTT
GCCAGTTATTAAAAGACTCGTATTTCCAAAAGACTGCAACATACTACTCAGTGCAGCTTCACAGAAACCT
CATTCGTTTATTCCCTTGTTTGATTCAGAAGCAGGTGGGACAGGTGAACTTTTGGATTGGAACTCGATTT
CTGACTGGGTTGGAAGGCAAGAGAGCCCCGAAAGCTTACATTTTATGTTAGCTGGTGGACTGACGCCAGA
AAATGTTGGTGATGCGCTTAGATTAAATGGCGTTATTGGTGTTGATGTAAGCGGAGGTGTGGAGACAAAT
GGTGTAAAAGACTCTAACAAAATAGCAAATTTCGTCAAAAATGCTAAGAAATAGGTTATTACTGAGTAGT
ATTTATTTAAGTATTGTTTGTGCACTTGCCGATCTATGCGGTGTGAAATACCGCACAGATGCGTAAGGAG
AAAATACCGCATCAGGAAATTGTAAACGTTAATATTTTGTTAAAATTCGCGTTAAATTTTTGTTAAATCA
GCTCATTTTTTAACCAATAGGCCGAAATCGGCAAAATCCCTTATAAATCAAAAGAATAGACCGAGATAGG
GT
[37 nt withheld, positions 7563-7599]
AAAGAACGTGGACTCCAACGTCAAAGG
[49 nt withheld, positions 7627-7675]
T
[91 nt withheld, positions 7677-7767]
G
[124 nt withheld, positions 7769-7892]
CCATTCGCCATTCAGGCTGCGCAACTGTTGGGAAGGGCGAT
