>Addgene plasmid #49846 | GBK-Rab14S25NΔCGC | addgene partial sequence | sequence record 77453 | Gal4_N_term
TCGCCGGAATTTGTAATACGACTCACTATAGGGCGAGCCGCCATCATGGAGGAGCAGAAGCTGATCTCAG
AGGAGGACCTGCATATGGCCATGGAGGCCGAATTCATGGCAACTACACCGTACAACTACTCTTACATCTT
TAAATATATTATTATTGGGGACATGGGAGTAGGAAAAAATTGCTTGCTTCATCAATTTACAGAAAAAAAA
TTTATGGCTGATTGTCCTCACACAATTGGTGTTGAATTTGGTACAAGAATAATCGAAGTTAGTGGCCAAA
AAATAAAACTGCAGATTTGGGATACGGCAGGACAGGAGCGATTTAGGGCTGTTACACGGAGCTACTACAG
AGGAGCTGCGGGAGCTCTTATGGTCTATGATATCACTAGAAGAAGTACATATAACCACTTAAGCAGCTGG
TTGACAGATGCAAGGAATCTCACCAATCCAAATACTGTAATAATTCTCATAGGAAATAAAGCAGATTTGG
AGGCACAGAGAGATGTTACATATGAAGAAGCCAAACAGTTTGCTGAAGAAAATGGCTTATTGTTCCTCGA
AGCGAGTGCAAAAACGGGAGAGAATGTAGAAGATGCCTTCCTTGAGGCTGCCAAGAAAATCTATCAGAAC
ATTCAGGATGGAAGCTTGGATCTGAATGCTGCTGAGTCTGGTGTACAACACAAACCTTCAGCCCCGCAGG
GAGGCCGGCTAACCAGTGAACCCCAACCCCAGAGAGAAGGCTAGCTCGACCTGCAGCGGCCGCATAACTA
GCATAACCCCTTGGGGCCTCTAAACGGGTCTTGAGGGGTTTTTTGCGCGCTTGCAGCCAAGCTAATTCCG
GGCGAATTTCTTATGATTTATGATTTTTATTATTAAATAAGTTATAAAAAAAATAAGTGTATACAAATTT
TAAAGTGACTCTTAGGTTTTAAAACGAAAATTCTTATTCTTGAGTAACTCTTTCCTGTAGGTCAGGTTGC
TTTCTCAGGTATAGCATG
